Addgene plasmid #27084: pDB6 (CK2alpha')
Depositing lab: David Litchfield. Depositing organization: University of Western Ontario. Publication: Protein kinase CK2 is a constitutively active enzyme that promotes cell survival: strategies to identify CK2 substrates and manipulate its activity in mammalian cells. Turowec JP, Duncan JS, French AC, Gyenis L, St Denis NA, Vilk G, Litchfield DW.. Methods Enzymol. 2010;484:471-93. 10.1016/B978-0-12-381298-8.00023-X PubMed 21036246.
Backbone
  Vector backbone: pGEX-3X
  Backbone manufacturer: GE Healthcare Life Sciences
  Backbone size w/o insert (bp): 4952
  Vector type: Bacterial Expression
Growth in bacteria
  Bacterial resistance: Ampicillin, 100 μg/mL
  Growth temperature: 37°C
  Growth strain: DH5alpha
  Copy number: Low Copy
Gene/Insert
  Gene/Insert name: CK2alpha' (alt names: CK2α'; Casein Kinase II alpha prime)
  Species: H. sapiens (human)
  Entrez Gene: CSNK2A2 (a.k.a. CK2A2, CK2alpha', CSNK2A1)
  Tag / fusion protein: GST (N terminal on insert)
  Cloning method: Restriction Enzyme; 5′ cloning site BamHI (unknown if destroyed); 3′ cloning site BamHI (unknown if destroyed)
  Sequencing primers: 5′ pGEX 5'; 3′ pGEX 3'
Terms and licenses: Academic/Nonprofit Terms; Industry Terms: Not Available to Industry
How to cite: pDB6 (CK2alpha') was a gift from David Litchfield (Addgene plasmid # 27084 ; http://n2t.net/addgene:27084 ; RRID:Addgene_27084)
