[The description below was written by a language model from this plasmid's Addgene catalogue record and pLannotate feature annotations shown in this document.]
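Description:
pDB6 (CK2alpha') is a bacterial expression plasmid built on the pGEX-3X backbone for producing human protein kinase CK2α′ (casein kinase II alpha prime, gene CSNK2A2) as a glutathione S-transferase fusion in E. coli. The sequenced plasmid is about 6.0 kb. It replicates from a ColE1/pBR322-type origin and is selected with ampicillin through the β-lactamase (AmpR) gene and its own promoter. The catalogue lists it as low copy, although only short fragments of rop and of the bom mobility region are annotated.

The expression cassette consists of the hybrid tac promoter followed by a lac operator, then the Schistosoma japonicum GST coding sequence, with the roughly 1 kb CSNK2A2 open reading frame placed a short distance downstream so that GST sits at the N-terminus of the kinase. The insert was cloned by restriction digestion using BamHI at both ends, and the record does not say whether those sites survive. A plasmid-borne lacI gene with its own promoter supplies lac repressor, keeping the tac promoter off until it is relieved by IPTG or lactose, which allows controlled induction in ordinary E. coli strains. The remaining annotations (CAP binding site, lac promoter and operator, lacZα fragment, and a small yciV fragment spanning the origin of numbering) are residual backbone sequences typical of pGEX vectors rather than functional parts of the payload.

CK2α′ is a catalytic subunit of the constitutively active serine/threonine kinase CK2. The GST tag permits affinity purification on glutathione resin. The associated publication concerns strategies for identifying CK2 substrates and manipulating its activity, consistent with use of the recombinant protein in in vitro kinase or binding assays.
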