Features (pLannotate 1.2.2; 17 found; start..end, strand, type, name):
    183..211     +  promoter       tac promoter: strong E. coli promoter; hybrid between the trp and lac UV5 promoters
    219..235     +  protein_bind   lac operator: The lac repressor binds to the lac operator to inhibit transcription in E. coli. This inhibition can be relieved by adding lactose or isopropyl-β-D-thiogalactopyranoside (IPTG). lac repressor encoded by lacI
    258..911     +  CDS            GST26_SCHJA: Experimental evidence at protein level: Swiss-Prot protein existence level 1. GST isoenzymes appear to play a central role in the parasite detoxification system. Other functions are also suspected including a role in increasing the solubility of haematin in the parasite gut. From Schistosoma japonicum (Blood fluke).
    936..1985    +  CDS            CSNK2A2: CSK22_HUMAN - Also known as CK2A2. Experimental evidence at protein level: Swiss-Prot protein existence level 1. Catalytic subunit of a constitutively active serine/threonine-protein kinase complex that phosphorylates a large number of substrates containing acidic residues C-terminal to the phosphorylated serine or threonine. Regulates numerous cellular processes, such as cell cycle progression, apoptosis and transcription, as well as viral infection. May act as a regulatory node which integrates and coordinates numerous signals leading to an appropriate cellular response. During mitosis, func
   2048..2087    +  CDS            rop (fragment): Rop protein, which maintains plasmids at low copy number; rop
   2189..2224    +  misc_feature   bom (fragment): basis of mobility region from pBR322
   2330..2434    +  promoter       AmpR promoter: bla
   2435..3295    +  CDS            AmpR: β-lactamase; bla; confers resistance to ampicillin, carbenicillin, and related antibiotics
   3466..4054    +  rep_origin     ori: high-copy-number ColE1/pMB1/pBR322/pUC origin of replication
   4240..4291    -  misc_feature   bom (fragment): basis of mobility region from pBR322
   4298..4375    +  promoter       lacI promoter: lacI
   4376..5458    +  CDS            lacI: lac repressor; lacI; The lac repressor binds to the lac operator to inhibit transcription in E. coli. This inhibition can be relieved by adding lactose or isopropyl-β-D-thiogalactopyranoside (IPTG).
   5471..5492    +  protein_bind   CAP binding site: CAP binding activates transcription in the presence of cAMP. E. coli catabolite activator protein
   5507..5537    +  promoter       lac promoter: promoter for the E. coli lac operon
   5545..5561    +  protein_bind   lac operator: The lac repressor binds to the lac operator to inhibit transcription in E. coli. This inhibition can be relieved by adding lactose or isopropyl-β-D-thiogalactopyranoside (IPTG). lac repressor encoded by lacI
   5581..5754    +  CDS            lacZα: LacZα fragment of β-galactosidase; lacZ fragment
   6018..107     -  CDS            yciV (fragment) (across the origin): RNAAM_ECOLI - Also known as trpH From Escherichia coli (strain K12).
>Addgene plasmid #27084 | pDB6 (CK2alpha') | addgene full sequence | sequence record 266347 | Addgene NGS Result
AGCTTATCGACTGCACGGTGCACCAATGCTTCTGGCGTCAGGCAGCCATCGGAAGCTGTGGTATGGCTGT
GCAGGTCGTAAATCACTGCATAATTCGTGTCGCTCAAGGCGCACTCCCGTTCTGGATAATGTTTTTTGCG
CCGACATCATAACGGTTCTGGCAAATATTCTGAAATGAGCTGTTGACAATTAATCATCGGCTCGTATAAT
GTGTGGAATTGTGAGCGGATAACAATTTCACACAGGAAACAGTATTCATGTCCCCTATACTAGGTTATTG
GAAAATTAAGGGCCTTGTGCAACCCACTCGACTTCTTTTGGAATATCTTGAAGAAAAATATGAAGAGCAT
TTGTATGAGCGCGATGAAGGTGATAAATGGCGAAACAAAAAGTTTGAATTGGGTTTGGAGTTTCCCAATC
TTCCTTATTATATTGATGGTGATGTTAAATTAACACAGTCTATGGCCATCATACGTTATATAGCTGACAA
GCACAACATGTTGGGTGGTTGTCCAAAAGAGCGTGCAGAGATTTCAATGCTTGAAGGAGCGGTTTTGGAT
ATTAGATACGGTGTTTCGAGAATTGCATATAGTAAAGACTTTGAAACTCTCAAAGTTGATTTTCTTAGCA
AGCTACCTGAAATGCTGAAAATGTTCGAAGATCGTTTATGTCATAAAACATATTTAAATGGTGATCATGT
AACCCATCCTGACTTCATGTTGTATGACGCTCTTGATGTTGTTTTATACATGGACCCAATGTGCCTGGAT
GCGTTCCCAAAATTAGTTTGTTTTAAAAAACGTATTGAAGCTATCCCACAAATTGATAAGTACTTGAAAT
CCAGCAAGTATATAGCATGGCCTTTGCAGGGCTGGCAAGCCACGTTTGGTGGTGGCGACCATCCTCCAAA
ATCGGATCTGATCGAAGGTCGTGGGATCCCCGGCCCGGCCGCGGGCAGCAGGGCCCGGGTCTACGCCGAG
GTGAACAGTCTGAGGAGCCGCGAGTACTGGGACTACGAGGCTCACGTCCCGAGCTGGGGTAATCAAGATG
ATTACCAACTGGTTCGAAAACTTGGTCGGGGAAAATATAGTGAAGTATTTGAGGCCATTAATATCACCAA
CAATGAGAGAGTGGTTGTAAAAATCCTGAAGCCAGTGAAGAAAAAGAAGATAAAACGAGAGGTTAAGATT
CTGGAGAACCTTCGTGGTGGAACAAATATCATTAAGCTGATTGACACTGTAAAGGACCCCGTGTCAAAGA
CACCAGCTTTGGTATTTGAATATATCAATAATACAGATTTTAAGCAACTCTACCAGATCCTGACAGACTT
TGATATCCGGTTTTATATGTATGAACTACTTAAAGCTCTGGATTACTGCCACAGCAAGGGAATCATGCAC
AGGGATGTGAAACCTCACAATGTCATGATAGATCACCAACAGAAAAAGCTGCGACTGATAGATTGGGGTC
TGGCAGAATTCTATCATCCTGCTCAGGAGTACAATGTTCGTGTAGCCTCAAGGTACTTCAAGGGACCAGA
GCTCCTCGTGGACTATCAGATGTATGATTATAGCTTGGACATGTGGAGTTTGGGCTGTATGTTAGCAAGC
ATGATCTTTCGAAGGGAACCATTCTTCCATGGACAGGACAACTATGACCAGCTTGTTCGCATTGCCAAGG
TTCTGGGTACAGAAGAACTGTATGGGTATCTGAAGAAGTATCACATAGACCTAGATCCACACTTCAACGA
TATCCTGGGACAACATTCACGGAAACGCTGGGAAAACTTTATCCATAGTGAGAACAGACACCTTGTCAGC
CCTGAGGCCCTAGATCTTCTGGACAAACTTCTGCGATACGACCATCAACAGAGACTGACTGCCAAAGAGG
CCATGGAGCACCCATACTTCTACCCTGTGGTGAAGGAGCAGTCCCAGCCTTGTGCAGACAATGCTGTGCT
TTCCAGTGGTCTCACGGCAGCACGATGAAGACTGGAAAGCGACGGGTCTGTTGGATCCCCGGGAATTCAT
CGTGACTGACTGACGATCTGCCTCGCGCGTTTCGGTGATGACGGTGAAAACCTCTGACACATGCAGCTCC
CGGAGACGGTCACAGCTTGTCTGTAAGCGGATGCCGGGAGCAGACAAGCCCGTCAGGGCGCGTCAGCGGG
TGTTGGCGGGTGTCGGGGCGCAGCCATGACCCAGTCACGTAGCGATAGCGGAGTAATTCTTGAAGACGAA
AGGGCCTCGTGATACGCCTATTTTTATAGGTTAATGTCATGATAATAATGGTTTCTTAGACGTCAGGTGG
CACTTTTCGGGGAAATGTGCGCGGAACCCCTATTTGTTTATTTTTCTAAATACATTCAAATATGTATCCG
CTCATGAGACAATAACCCTGATAAATGCTTCAATAATATTGAAAAAGGAAGAGTATGAGTATTCAACATT
TCCGTGTCGCCCTTATTCCCTTTTTTGCGGCATTTTGCCTTCCTGTTTTTGCTCACCCAGAAACGCTGGT
GAAAGTAAAAGATGCTGAAGATCAGTTGGGTGCACGAGTGGGTTACATCGAACTGGATCTCAACAGCGGT
AAGATCCTTGAGAGTTTTCGCCCCGAAGAACGTTTTCCAATGATGAGCACTTTTAAAGTTCTGCTATGTG
GCGCGGTATTATCCCGTGTTGACGCCGGGCAAGAGCAACTCGGTCGCCGCATACACTATTCTCAGAATGA
CTTGGTTGAGTACTCACCAGTCACAGAAAAGCATCTTACGGATGGCATGACAGTAAGAGAATTATGCAGT
GCTGCCATAACCATGAGTGATAACACTGCGGCCAACTTACTTCTGACAACGATCGGAGGACCGAAGGAGC
TAACCGCTTTTTTGCACAACATGGGGGATCATGTAACTCGCCTTGATCGTTGGGAACCGGAGCTGAATGA
AGCCATACCAAACGACGAGCGTGACACCACGATGCCTGCAGCAATGGCAACAACGTTGCGCAAACTATTA
ACTGGCGAACTACTTACTCTAGCTTCCCGGCAACAATTAATAGACTGGATGGAGGCGGATAAAGTTGCAG
GACCACTTCTGCGCTCGGCCCTTCCGGCTGGCTGGTTTATTGCTGATAAATCTGGAGCCGGTGAGCGTGG
GTCTCGCGGTATCATTGCAGCACTGGGGCCAGATGGTAAGCCCTCCCGTATCGTAGTTATCTACACGACG
GGGAGTCAGGCAACTATGGATGAACGAAATAGACAGATCGCTGAGATAGGTGCCTCACTGATTAAGCATT
GGTAACTGTCAGACCAAGTTTACTCATATATACTTTAGATTGATTTAAAACTTCATTTTTAATTTAAAAG
GATCTAGGTGAAGATCCTTTTTGATAATCTCATGACCAAAATCCCTTAACGTGAGTTTTCGTTCCACTGA
GCGTCAGACCCCGTAGAAAAGATCAAAGGATCTTCTTGAGATCCTTTTTTTCTGCGCGTAATCTGCTGCT
TGCAAACAAAAAAACCACCGCTACCAGCGGTGGTTTGTTTGCCGGATCAAGAGCTACCAACTCTTTTTCC
GAAGGTAACTGGCTTCAGCAGAGCGCAGATACCAAATACTGTCCTTCTAGTGTAGCCGTAGTTAGGCCAC
CACTTCAAGAACTCTGTAGCACCGCCTACATACCTCGCTCTGCTAATCCTGTTACCAGTGGCTGCTGCCA
GTGGCGATAAGTCGTGTCTTACCGGGTTGGACTCAAGACGATAGTTACCGGATAAGGCGCAGCGGTCGGG
CTGAACGGGGGGTTCGTGCACACAGCCCAGCTTGGAGCGAACGACCTACACCGAACTGAGATACCTACAG
CGTGAGCTATGAGAAAGCGCCACGCTTCCCGAAGGGAGAAAGGCGGACAGGTATCCGGTAAGCGGCAGGG
TCGGAACAGGAGAGCGCACGAGGGAGCTTCCAGGGGGAAACGCCTGGTATCTTTATAGTCCTGTCGGGTT
TCGCCACCTCTGACTTGAGCGTCGATTTTTGTGATGCTCGTCAGGGGGGCGGAGCCTATGGAAAAACGCC
AGCAACGCGGCCTTTTTACGGTTCCTGGCCTTTTGCTGGCCTTTTGCTCACATGTTCTTTCCTGCGTTAT
CCCCTGATTCTGTGGATAACCGTATTACCGCCTTTGAGTGAGCTGATACCGCTCGCCGCAGCCGAACGAC
CGAGCGCAGCGAGTCAGTGAGCGAGGAAGCGGAAGAGCGCCTGATGCGGTATTTTCTCCTTACGCATCTG
TGCGGTATTTCACACCGCATAAATTCCGACACCATCGAATGGCGCAAAACCTTTCGCGGTATGGCATGAT
AGCGCCCGGAAGAGAGTCAATTCAGGGTGGTGAATGTGAAACCAGTAACGTTATACGATGTCGCAGAGTA
TGCCGGTGTCTCTTATCAGACCGTTTCCCGCGTGGTGAACCAGGCCAGCCACGTTTCTGCGAAAACGCGG
GAAAAAGTGGAAGCGGCGATGGCGGAGCTGAATTACATTCCCAACCGCGTGGCACAACAACTGGCGGGCA
AACAGTCGTTGCTGATTGGCGTTGCCACCTCCAGTCTGGCCCTGCACGCGCCGTCGCAAATTGTCGCGGC
GATTAAATCTCGCGCCGATCAACTGGGTGCCAGCGTGGTGGTGTCGATGGTAGAACGAAGCGGCGTCGAA
GCCTGTAAAGCGGCGGTGCACAATCTTCTCGCGCAACGCGTCAGTGGGCTGATCATTAACTATCCGCTGG
ATGACCAGGATGCCATTGCTGTGGAAGCTGCCTGCACTAATGTTCCGGCGTTATTTCTTGATGTCTCTGA
CCAGACACCCATCAACAGTATTATTTTCTCCCATGAAGACGGTACGCGACTGGGCGTGGAGCATCTGGTC
GCATTGGGTCACCAGCAAATCGCGCTGTTAGCGGGCCCATTAAGTTCTGTCTCGGCGCGTCTGCGTCTGG
CTGGCTGGCATAAATATCTCACTCGCAATCAAATTCAGCCGATAGCGGAACGGGAAGGCGACTGGAGTGC
CATGTCCGGTTTTCAACAAACCATGCAAATGCTGAATGAGGGCATCGTTCCCACTGCGATGCTGGTTGCC
AACGATCAGATGGCGCTGGGCGCAATGCGCGCCATTACCGAGTCCGGGCTGCGCGTTGGTGCGGATATCT
CGGTAGTGGGATACGACGATACCGAAGACAGCTCATGTTATATCCCGCCGTTAACCACCATCAAACAGGA
TTTTCGCCTGCTGGGGCAAACCAGCGTGGACCGCTTGCTGCAACTCTCTCAGGGCCAGGCGGTGAAGGGC
AATCAGCTGTTGCCCGTCTCACTGGTGAAAAGAAAAACCACCCTGGCGCCCAATACGCAAACCGCCTCTC
CCCGCGCGTTGGCCGATTCATTAATGCAGCTGGCACGACAGGTTTCCCGACTGGAAAGCGGGCAGTGAGC
GCAACGCAATTAATGTAAGTTAGCTCACTCATTAGGCACCCCAGGCTTTACACTTTATGCTTCCGGCTCG
TATGTTGTGTGGAATTGTGAGCGGATAACAATTTCACACAGGAAACAGCTATGACCATGATTACGGATTC
ACTGGCCGTCGTTTTACAACGTCGTGACTGGGAAAACCCTGGCGTTACCCAACTTAATCGCCTTGCAGCA
CATCCCCCTTTCGCCAGCTGGCGTAATAGCGAAGAGGCCCGCACCGATCGCCCTTCCCAACAGTTGCGCA
GCCTGAATGGCGAATGGCGCTTTGCCTGGTTTCCGGCACCAGAAGCGGTGCCGGAAAGCTGGCTGGAGTG
CGATCTTCCTGAGGCCGATACTGTCGTCGTCCCCTCAAACTGGCAGATGCACGGTTACGATGCGCCCATC
TACACCAACGTGACCTATCCCATTACGGTCAATCCGCCGTTTGTTCCCACGGAGAATCCGACGGGTTGTT
ACTCGCTCACATTTAATGTTGATGAAAGCTGGCTACAGGAAGGCCAGACGCGAATTATTTTTGATGGCGT
TGGAATT
