>Addgene plasmid #27084 | pDB6 (CK2alpha') | depositor partial sequence | sequence record 38090 | CK2alpha' insert
TGTCACCCAGGCTGGAGTGCAGTGGCGCAATCTCAGCTCACTGCAACCTCCACCTCCCTGGTTCAAGCGA
TTCTCCTGCCTCCTCCGCCCGACGCCCCGCGTCCCCCGCCGCGCCGCCGCCGCCACCCTCTGCGCCCCGC
GCCGCCCCCCGGTCCCGCCCGCCATGCCCGGCCCGGCCGCGGGCAGCAGGGCCCGGGTCTACGCCGAGGT
GAACAGTCTGAGGAGCCGCGAGTACTGGGACTACGAGGCTCACGTCCCGAGCTGGGGTAATCAAGATGAT
TACCAACTGGTTCGAAAACTTGGTCGGGGAAAATATAGTGAAGTATTTGAGGCCATTAATATCACCAACA
ATGAGAGAGTGGTTGTAAAAATCCTGAAGCCAGTGAAGAAAAAGAAGATAAAACGAGAGGTTAAGATTCT
GGAGAACCTTCGTGGTGGAACAAATATCATTAAGCTGATTGACACTGTAAAGGACCCCGTGTCAAAGACA
CCAGCTTTGGTATTTGAATATATCAATAATACAGATTTTAAGCAACTCTACCAGATCCTGACAGACTTTG
ATATCCGGTTTTATATGTATGAACTACTTAAAGCTCTGGATTACTGCCACAGCAAGGGAATCATGCACAG
GGATGTGAAACCTCACAATGTCATGATAGATCACCAACAGAAAAAGCTGCGACTGATAGATTGGGGTCTG
GCAGAATTCTATCATCCTGCTCAGGAGTACAATGTTCGTGTAGCCTCAAGGTACTTCAAGGGACCAGAGC
TCCTCGTGGACTATCAGATGTATGATTATAGCTTGGACATGTGGAGTTTGGGCTGTATGTTAGCAAGCAT
GATCTTTCGAAGGGAACCATTCTTCCATGGACAGGACAACTATGACCAGCTTGTTCGCATTGCCAAGGTT
CTGGGTACAGAAGAACTGTATGGGTATCTGAAGAAGTATCACATAGACCTAGATCCACACTTCAACGATA
TCCTGGGACAACATTCACGGAAACGCTGGGAAAACTTTATCCATAGTGAGAACAGACACCTTGTCAGCCC
TGAGGCCCTAGATCTTCTGGACAAACTTCTGCGATACGACCATCAACAGAGACTGACTGCCAAAGAGGCC
ATGGAGCACCCATACTTCTACCCTGTGGTGAAGGAGCAGTCCCAGCCTTGTGCAGACAATGCTGTGCTTT
CCAGTGGTCTCACGGCAGCACGATGAAGACTGGAAAGCGACGGGTCTGTTGCGGTTCTCCCACTTTTCCA
TAAGCAGAACAAGAACCAAATCAAACGTCTTAACGCGTATAGAGAGATCACGTTCCGTGAGCAGACACAA
AACGGTGGCAGGTTTGGCGAGCACGAACTAGACCAAGCGAAGGGCAGCCCACCACCGTATATCAAACCTC
ACTTCCGAATGTAAAAGGCTCACTTGCCTTTGGCTTCCTGTTGACTTCTTCCCGACCCAGAAAGCATGGG
GAATGTGAAGGGTATGCAGAATGTTGTTGGTTACTGTTGCTCCCCGAGCCCCTCAACTCGTCCCGTGGCC
GCCTGTTTTTCCAGCAAACCACGCTAACTAGCTGACCACAGACTCCACAGTGGGGGGACGGGCGCAGTAT
GTGGCATGGCGGCAGTTACATATTATTATTTTAAAAGTATATATTATTGAATAAAAGGTTTTAAAAG
