>Addgene plasmid #27084 | pDB6 (CK2alpha') | addgene partial sequence | sequence record 38466 | pGEX-5
ATCGGACTGATCGAAGGTCGTGGGATCCCCGGCCCGGCCGCGGGCAGCAGGGCCCGGGTCTACGCCGAGG
TGAACAGTCTGAGGAGCCGCGAGTACTGGGACTACGAGGCTCACGTCCCGAGCTGGGGTAATCAAGATGA
TTACCAACTGGTTCGAAAACTTGGTCGGGGAAAATATAGTGAAGTATTTGAGGCCATTAATATCACCAAC
AATGAGAGAGTGGTTGTAAAAATCCTGAAGCCAGTGAAGAAAAAGAAGATAAAACGAGAGGTTAAGATTC
TGGAGAACCTTCGTGGTGGAACAAATATCATTAAGCTGATTGACACTGTAAAGGACCCCGTGTCAAAGAC
ACCAGCTTTGGTATTTGAATATATCAATAATACAGATTTTAAGCAACTCTACCAGATCCTGACAGACTTT
GATATCCGGTTTTATATGTATGAACTACTTAAAGCTCTGGATTACTGCCACAGCAAGGGAATCATGCACA
GGGATGTGAAACCTCACAATGTCATGATAGATCACCAACAGAAAAAGCTGCGACTGATAGATTGGGGTCT
GGCAGAATTCTATCATCCTGCTCAGGAGTACAATGTTCGTGTAGCCTCAAGGTACTTCAAGGGACCAGAG
CTCCTCGTGGACTATCAGATGTATGATTATAGCTTGGACATGTGGAGTTTGGGCTGTATGTTAGCAAGCA
TGATCTTTCGAAGGGAACCATTCTTCCATGGACAGGACAACTATGACCAGCTTGTTCGCATTGCCAAGGT
TCTGGGTACAGAAGAACTGTATGGGTATCTGAAGAAGTATCACATAGACCTAGATCCACACTTCAACGAT
ATCCTGGGACAACATTCACGGAAACGCT
